Addgene plasmid #113624: 7b sgRNA for EJ7-GFP reporter
Purpose: sgRNA/CAS9 expression plasmid to induce the 3’ double-strand break in the EJ7-GFP reporter
Depositing lab: Jeremy Stark. Depositing organization: Beckman Research Institute of the City of Hope. Publication: C-NHEJ without indels is robust and requires synergistic function of distinct XLF domains. Bhargava R, Sandhu M, Muk S, Lee G, Vaidehi N, Stark JM. Nat Commun. 2018 Jun 27;9(1):2484. doi: 10.1038/s41467-018-04867-5. PubMed 29950655.
Backbone
  Vector backbone: px330
  Vector type: Mammalian Expression, CRISPR
Growth in bacteria
  Bacterial resistance: Ampicillin, 100 μg/mL
  Growth temperature: 37°C
  Growth strain: DH5alpha
  Copy number: Unknown
Gene/Insert
  Gene/Insert name: 7b sgRNA
  gRNA/shRNA sequence: ggctgaagcactgcacgaat
  Species: Synthetic
  Cloning method: Restriction Enzyme; 5′ cloning site Bbs1 (destroyed during cloning); 3′ cloning site Bbs1 (destroyed during cloning)
  Sequencing primers: 5′ GACTATCATATGCTTACCGT
Terms and licenses: Academic/Nonprofit Terms; Industry Terms: Not Available to Industry
How to cite: 7b sgRNA for EJ7-GFP reporter was a gift from Jeremy Stark (Addgene plasmid # 113624 ; http://n2t.net/addgene:113624 ; RRID:Addgene_113624)
