[The description below was written by a language model from this plasmid's Addgene catalogue record.]
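Description:
7b sgRNA for EJ7-GFP reporter is a mammalian CRISPR expression plasmid built on the px330 backbone, an all-in-one vector designed to express both a single guide RNA and Cas9 from the same plasmid after transfection into mammalian cells. It is propagated in E. coli under ampicillin selection; the record lists the copy number as unknown and does not include a feature table, so individual elements such as promoters, the origin of replication and polyadenylation signals are not itemised. In the standard px330 design, the guide is transcribed from a human U6 Pol III promoter fused to the sgRNA scaffold, while a nuclear-localised, human codon-optimised Streptococcus pyogenes Cas9 is driven by a separate Pol II promoter. These details come from general knowledge of the backbone rather than from this record.

The insert is a synthetic 20-nucleotide guide sequence, designated 7b, cloned into the BbsI sites of the backbone. Both sites were destroyed in the process, as is usual for the oligo-based guide cloning used with this vector. According to the stated purpose, the guide directs Cas9 to make the 3′ double-strand break in the EJ7-GFP reporter, which implies that it is used together with a companion plasmid that induces the corresponding 5′ break. The associated publication concerns canonical non-homologous end joining without insertions or deletions. This suggests the plasmid is used in reporter assays where joining of the two Cas9-induced ends is read out through GFP, although the record does not describe the architecture of the reporter.
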