>Addgene plasmid #113624 | 7b sgRNA for EJ7-GFP reporter | depositor partial sequence | sequence record 214474 | sgRNA insert
GGCTGAAGCACTGCACGAAT
