>Addgene plasmid #113624 | 7b sgRNA for EJ7-GFP reporter | addgene partial sequence | sequence record 218259 | Addgene Partial NGS Result
GGGCGAGGCGGAGAGGTGCGGCGGCAGCCAATCAGAGCGGCGCGCTCCGAAAGTTTCCTTTTATGGCGAG
GCGGCGGCGGCGGCGGCCCTATAAAAAGCGAAGCGCGCGGCGGGCGGGAGTCGCTGCGCGCTGCCTTCGC
CCCGTGCCCCGCTCCGCCGCCGCCTCGCGCCGCCCGCCCCGGCTCTGACTGACCGCGTTACTCCCACAGG
TGAGCGGGCGGGACGGCCCTTCTCCTCCGGGCTGTAATTAGCTGAGCAAGAGGTAAGGGTTTAAGGGATG
GTTGGTTGGTGGGGTATTAATGTTTAATTACCTGGAGCACCTGCCTGAAATCACTTTTTTTCAGGTTGGA
CCGGTGCCACCATGGACTATAAGGACCACGACGGAGACTACAAGGATCATGATATTGATTACAAAGACGA
TGACGATAAGATGGCCCCAAAGAAGAAGCGGAAGGTCGGTATCCACGGAGTCCCAGCAGCCGACAAGAAG
TACAGCATCGGCCTGGACATCGGCACCAACTCTGTGGGCTGGGCCGTGATCACCGACGAGTACAAGGTGC
CCAGCAAGAAATTCAAGGTGCTGGGCAACACCGACCGGCACAGCATCAAGAAGAACCTGATCGGAGCCCT
GCTGTTCGACAGCGGCGAAACAGCCGAGGCCACCCGGCTGAAGAGAACCGCCAGAAGAAGATACACCAGA
CGGAAGAACCGGATCTGCTATCTGCAAGAGATCTTCAGCAACGAGATGGCCAAGGTGGACGACAGCTTCT
TCCACAGACTGGAAGAGTCCTTCCTGGTGGAAGAGGATAAGAAGCACGAGCGGCACCCCATCTTCGGCAA
CATCGTGGACGAGGTGGCCTACCACGAGAAGTACCCCACCATCTACCACCTGAGAAAGAAACTGGTGGAC
AGCACCGACAAGGCCGACCTGCGGCTGATCTATCTGGCCCTGGCCCACATGATCAAGTTCCGGGGCCACT
TCCTGATCGAGGGCGACCTGAACCCCGACAACAGCGACGTGGACAAGCTGTTCATCCAGCTGGTGCAGAC
CTACAACCAGCTGTTCGAGGAAAACCCCATCAACGCCAGCGGCGTGGACGCCAAGGCCATCCTGTCTGCC
AGACTGAGCAAGAGCAGACGGCTGGAAAATCTGATCGCCCAGCTGCCCGGCGAGAAGAAGAATGGCCTGT
TCGGAAACCTGATTGCCCTGAGCCTGGGCCTGACCCCCAACTTCAAGAGCAACTTCGACCTGGCCGAGGA
TGCCAAACTGCAGCTGAGCAAGGACACCTACGACGACGACCTGGACAACCTGCTGGCCCAGATCGGCGAC
CAGTACGCCGACCTGTTTCTGGCCGCCAAGAACCTGTCCGACGCCATCCTGCTGAGCGACATCCTGAGAG
TGAACACCGAGATCACCAAGGCCCCCCTGAGCGCCTCTATGATCAAGAGATACGACGAGCACCACCAGGA
CCTGACCCTGCTGAAAGCTCTCGTGCGGCAGCAGCTGCCTGAGAAGTACAAAGAGATTTTCTTCGACCAG
AGCAAGAACGGCTACGCCGGCTACATTGACGGCGGAGCCAGCCAGGAAGAGTTCTACAAGTTCATCAAGC
CCATCCTGGAAAAGATGGACGGCACCGAGGAACTGCTCGTGAAGCTGAACAGAGAGGACCTGCTGCGGAA
GCAGCGGACCTTCGACAACGGCAGCATCCCCCACCAGATCCACCTGGGAGAGCTGCACGCCATTCTGCGG
CGGCAGGAAGATTTTTACCCATTCCTGAAGGACAACCGGGAAAAGATCGAGAAGATCCTGACCTTCCGCA
TCCCCTACTACGTGGGCCCTCTGGCCAGGGGAAACAGCAGATTCGCCTGGATGACCAGAAAGAGCGAGGA
AACCATCACCCCCTGGAACTTCGAGGAAGTGGTGGACAAGGGCGCTTCCGCCCAGAGCTTCATCGAGCGG
ATGACCAACTTCGATAAGAACCTGCCCAACGAGAAGGTGCTGCCCAAGCACAGCCTGCTGTACGAGTACT
TCACCGTGTATAACGAGCTGACCAAAGTGAAATACGTGACCGAGGGAATGAGAAAGCCCGCCTTCCTGAG
CGGCGAGCAGAAAAAGGCCATCGTGGACCTGCTGTTCAAGACCAACCGGAAAGTGACCGTGAAGCAGCTG
AAAGAGGACTACTTCAAGAAAATCGAGTGCTTCGACTCCGTGGAAATCTCCGGCGTGGAAGATCGGTTCA
ACGCCTCCCTGGGCACATACCACGATCTGCTGAAAATTATCAAGGACAAGGACTTCCTGGACAATGAGGA
AAACGAGGACATTCTGGAAGATATCGTGCTGACCCTGACACTGTTTGAGGACAGAGAGATGATCGAGGAA
CGGCTGAAAACCTATGCCCACCTGTTCGACGACAAAGTGATGAAGCAGCTGAAGCGGCGGAGATACACCG
GCTGGGGCAGGCTGAGCCGGAAGCTGATCAACGGCATCCGGGACAAGCAGTCCGGCAAGACAATCCTGGA
TTTCCTGAAGTCCGACGGCTTCGCCAACAGAAACTTCATGCAGCTGATCCACGACGACAGCCTGACCTTT
AAAGAGGACATCCAGAAAGCCCAGGTGTCCGGCCAGGGCGATAGCCTGCACGAGCACATTGCCAATCTGG
CCGGCAGCCCCGCCATTAAGAAGGGCATCCTGCAGACAGTGAAGGTGGTGGACGAGCTCGTGAAAGTGAT
GGGCCGGCACAAGCCCGAGAACATCGTGATCGAAATGGCCAGAGAGAACCAGACCACCCAGAAGGGACAG
AAGAACAGCCGCGAGAGAATGAAGCGGATCGAAGAGGGCATCAAAGAGCTGGGCAGCCAGATCCTGAAAG
AACACCCCGTGGAAAACACCCAGCTGCAGAACGAGAAGCTGTACCTGTACTACCTGCAGAATGGGCGGGA
TATGTACGTGGACCAGGAACTGGACATCAACCGGCTGTCCGACTACGATGTGGACCATATCGTGCCTCAG
AGCTTTCTGAAGGACGACTCCATCGACAACAAGGTGCTGACCAGAAGCGACAAGAACCGGGGCAAGAGCG
ACAACGTGCCCTCCGAAGAGGTCGTGAAGAAGATGAAGAACTACTGGCGGCAGCTGCTGAACGCCAAGCT
GATTACCCAGAGAAAGTTCGACAATCTGACCAAGGCCGAGAGAGGCGGCCTGAGCGAACTGGATAAGGCC
GGCTTCATCAAGAGACAGCTGGTGGAAACCCGGCAGATCACAAAGCACGTGGCACAGATCCTGGACTCCC
GGATGAACACTAAGTACGACGAGAATGACAAGCTGATCCGGGAAGTGAAAGTGATCACCCTGAAGTCCAA
GCTGGTGTCCGATTTCCGGAAGGATTTCCAGTTTTACAAAGTGCGCGAGATCAACAACTACCACCACGCC
CACGACGCCTACCTGAACGCCGTCGTGGGAACCGCCCTGATCAAAAAGTACCCTAAGCTGGAAAGCGAGT
TCGTGTACGGCGACTACAAGGTGTACGACGTGCGGAAGATGATCGCCAAGAGCGAGCAGGAAATCGGCAA
GGCTACCGCCAAGTACTTCTTCTACAGCAACATCATGAACTTTTTCAAGACCGAGATTACCCTGGCCAAC
GGCGAGATCCGGAAGCGGCCTCTGATCGAGACAAACGGCGAAACCGGGGAGATCGTGTGGGATAAGGGCC
GGGATTTTGCCACCGTGCGGAAAGTGCTGAGCATGCCCCAAGTGAATATCGTGAAAAAGACCGAGGTGCA
GACAGGCGGCTTCAGCAAAGAGTCTATCCTGCCCAAGAGGAACAGCGATAAGCTGATCGCCAGAAAGAAG
GACTGGGACCCTAAGAAGTACGGCGGCTTCGACAGCCCCACCGTGGCCTATTCTGTGCTGGTGGTGGCCA
AAGTGGAAAAGGGCAAGTCCAAGAAACTGAAGAGTGTGAAAGAGCTGCTGGGGATCACCATCATGGAAAG
AAGCAGCTTCGAGAAGAATCCCATCGACTTTCTGGAAGCCAAGGGCTACAAAGAAGTGAAAAAGGACCTG
ATCATCAAGCTGCCTAAGTACTCCCTGTTCGAGCTGGAAAACGGCCGGAAGAGAATGCTGGCCTCTGCCG
GCGAACTGCAGAAGGGAAACGAACTGGCCCTGCCCTCCAAATATGTGAACTTCCTGTACCTGGCCAGCCA
CTATGAGAAGCTGAAGGGCTCCCCCGAGGATAATGAGCAGAAACAGCTGTTTGTGGAACAGCACAAGCAC
TACCTGGACGAGATCATCGAGCAGATCAGCGAGTTCTCCAAGAGAGTGATCCTGGCCGACGCTAATCTGG
ACAAAGTGCTGTCCGCCTACAACAAGCACCGGGATAAGCCCATCAGAGAGCAGGCCGAGAATATCATCCA
CCTGTTTACCCTGACCAATCTGGGAGCCCCTGCCGCCTTCAAGTACTTTGACACCACCATCGACCGGAAG
AGGTACACCAGCACCAAAGAGGTGCTGGACGCCACCCTGATCCACCAGAGCATCACCGGCCTGTACGAGA
CACGGATCGACCTGTCTCAGCTGGGAGGCGACAAAAGGCCGGCGGCCACGAAAAAGGCCGGCCAGGCAAA
AAAGAAAAAGTAAGAATTCCTAGAGCTCGCTGATCAGCCTCGACTGTGCCTTCTAGTTGCCAGCCATCTG
TTGTTTGCCCCTCCCCCGTGCCTTCCTTGACCCTGGAAGGTGCCACTCCCACTGTCCTTTCCTAATAAAA
TGAGGAAATTGCATCGCATTGTCTGAGTAGGTGTCATTCTATTCTGGGGGGTGGGGTGGGGCAGGACAGC
AAGGGGGAGGATTGGGAAGAGAATAGCAGGCATGCTGGGGAGCGGCCGCAGGAACCCCTAGTGATGGAGT
TGGCCACTCCCTCTCTGCGCGCTCGCTCGCTCACTGAGGCCGGGCGACCAAAGGTCGCCCGACGCCCGGG
CTTTGCCCGGGCGGCCTCAGTGAGCGAGCGAGCGCGCAGCTGCCTGCAGGGGCGCCTGATGCGGTATTTT
CTCCTTACGCATCTGTGCGGTATTTCACACCGCATA
[95 nt withheld, positions 5077-5171]
T
[46 nt withheld, positions 5173-5218]
C
[141 nt withheld, positions 5220-5360]
CCTTTGACGTTGGAGTCCACGTTCTTT
[37 nt withheld, positions 5388-5424]
ACTCTATCTCGGGCTATTCTTTTGATTTATAAGGGATTTTGCCGATTTCGGTCTATTGGTTAAAAAATGA
GCTGATTTAACAAAAATTTAACGCGAATTTTAACAAAATATTAACGTTTACAATTTTATGGTGCACTCTC
AGTACAATCTGCTCTGATGCCGCATAGTTAAGCCAGCCCCGACACCCGCCAACACCCGCTGACGCGCCCT
GACGGGCTTGTCTGCTCCCGGCATCCGCTTACAGACAAGCTGTGACCGTCTCCGGGAGCTGCATGTGTCA
GAGGTTTTCACCGTCATCACCGAAACGCGCGAGACGAAAGGGCCTCGTGATACGCCTATTTTTATAGGTT
AATGTCATGATAATAATGGTTTCTTAGACGTCAGGTGGCACTTTTCGGGGAAATGTGCGCGGAACCCCTA
TTTGTTTATTTTTCTAAATACATTCAAATATGTATCCGCTCATGAGACAATAACCCTGATAAATGCTTCA
ATAATATTGAAAAAGGAAGAGTATGAGTATTCAACATTTCCGTGTCGCCCTTATTCCCTTTTTTGCGGCA
TTTTGCCTTCCTGTTTTTGCTCACCCAGAAACGCTGGTGAAAGTAAAAGATGCTGAAGATCAGTTGGGTG
CACGAGTGGGTTACATCGAACTGGATCTCAACAGCGGTAAGATCCTTGAGAGTTTTCGCCCCGAAGAACG
TTTTCCAATGATGAGCACTTTTAAAGTTCTGCTATGTGGCGCGGTATTATCCCGTATTGACGCCGGGCAA
GAGCAACTCGGTCGCCGCATACACTATTCTCAGAATGACTTGGTTGAGTACTCACCAGTCACAGAAAAGC
ATCTTACGGATGGCATGACAGTAAGAGAATTATGCAGTGCTGCCATAACCATGAGTGATAACACTGCGGC
CAACTTACTTCTGACAACGATCGGAGGACCGAAGGAGCTAACCGCTTTTTTGCACAACATGGGGGATCAT
GTAACTCGCCTTGATCGTTGGGAACCGGAGCTGAATGAAGCCATACCAAACGACGAGCGTGACACCACGA
TGCCTGTAGCAATGGCAACAACGTTGCGCAAACTATTAACTGGCGAACTACTTACTCTAGCTTCCCGGCA
ACAATTAATAGACTGGATGGAGGCGGATAAAGTTGCAGGACCACTTCTGCGCTCGGCCCTTCCGGCTGGC
TGGTTTATTGCTGATAAATCTGGAGCCGGTGAGCGTGGAAGCCGCGGTATCATTGCAGCACTGGGGCCAG
ATGGTAAGCCCTCCCGTATCGTAGTTATCTACACGACGGGGAGTCAGGCAACTATGGATGAACGAAATAG
ACAGATCGCTGAGATAGGTGCCTCACTGATTAAGCATTGGTAACTGTCAGACCAAGTTTACTCATATATA
CTTTAGATTGATTTAAAACTTCATTTTTAATTTAAAAGGATCTAGGTGAAGATCCTTTTTGATAATCTCA
TGACCAAAATCCCTTAACGTGAGTTTTCGTTCCACTGAGCGTCAGACCCCGTAGAAAAGATCAAAGGATC
TTCTTGAGATCCTTTTTTTCTGCGCGTAATCTGCTGCTTGCAAACAAAAAAACCACCGCTACCAGCGGTG
GTTTGTTTGCCGGATCAAGAGCTACCAACTCTTTTTCCGAAGGTAACTGGCTTCAGCAGAGCGCAGATAC
CAAATACTGTTCTTCTAGTGTAGCCGTAGTTAGGCCACCACTTCAAGAACTCTGTAGCACCGCCTACATA
CCTCGCTCTGCTAATCCTGTTACCAGTGGCTGCTGCCAGTGGCGATAAGTCGTGTCTTACCGGGTTGGAC
TCAAGACGATAGTTACCGGATAAGGCGCAGCGGTCGGGCTGAACGGGGGGTTCGTGCACACAGCCCAGCT
TGGAGCGAACGACCTACACCGAACTGAGATACCTACAGCGTGAGCTATGAGAAAGCGCCACGCTTCCCGA
AGGGAGAAAGGCGGACAGGTATCCGGTAAGCGGCAGGGTCGGAACAGGAGAGCGCACGAGGGAGCTTCCA
GGGGGAAACGCCTGGTATCTTTATAGTCCTGTCGGGTTTCGCCACCTCTGACTTGAGCGTCGATTTTTGT
GATGCTCGTCAGGGGGGCGGAGCCTATGGAAAAACGCCAGCAACGCGGCCTTTTTACGGTTCCTGGCCTT
TTGCTGGCCTTTTGCTCACATGTGAGGGCCTATTTCCCATGATTCCTTCATATTTGCATATACGATACAA
GGCTGTTAGAGAGATAATTGGAATTAATTTGACTGTAAACACAAAGATATTAGTACAAAATACGTGACGT
AGAAAGTAATAATTTCTTGGGTAGTTTGCAGTTTTAAAATTATGTTTTAAAATGGACTATCATATGCTTA
CCGTAACTTGAAAGTATTTCGATTTCTTGGCTTTATATATCTTGTGGAAAGGACGAAACACCGGCTGAAG
CACTGCACGAATGTTTTAGAGCTAGAAATAGCAAGTTAAAATAAGGCTAGTCCGTTATCAACTTGAAAAA
GTGGCACCGAGTCGGTGCTTTTTTGTTTTAGAGCTAGAAATAGCAAGTTAAAATAAGGCTAGTCCGTTTT
TAGCGCGTGCGCCAATTCTGCAGACAAATGGCTCTAGAGGTACCCGTTACATAACTTACGGTAAATGGCC
CGCCTGGCTGACCGCCCAACGACCCCCGCCCATTGACGTCAATAGTAACGCCAATAGGGACTTTCCATTG
ACGTCAATGGGTGGAGTATTTACGGTAAACTGCCCACTTGGCAGTACATCAAGTGTATCATATGCCAAGT
ACGCCCCCTATTGACGTCAATGACGGTAAATGGCCCGCCTGGCATTGTGCCCAGTACATGACCTTATGGG
ACTTTCCTACTTGGCAGTACATCTACGTATTAGTCATCGCTATTACCATGGTCGAGGTGAGCCCCACGTT
CTGCTTCACTCTCCCCATCTCCCCCCCCTCCCCACCCCCAATTTTGTATTTATTTATTTTTTAATTATTT
TGTGCAGCGATGGGGGCGGGGGG
